>Addgene plasmid #112648 | p415 Gcs1 R54K L246D | addgene full sequence | sequence record 256069 | Addgene NGS Result
TTATTTTTTGCTTTTTCTCTTGAGGTCACATGATCGCAAAATGGCAAATGGCACGTGAAGCTGTCGATAT
TGGGGAACTGTGGTGGTTGGCAAATGACTAATTAAGTTAGTCAAGGCGCCATCCTCATGAAAACTGTGTA
ACATAATAACCGAAGTGTCGAAAAGGTGGCACCTTGTCCAATTGAACACGCTCGATGAAAAAAATAAGAT
ATATATAAGGTTAAGTAAAGCGTCTGTTAGAAAGGAAGTTTTTCCTTTTTCTTGCTCTCTTGTCTTTTCA
TCTACTATTTCCTTCGTGTAATACAGGGTCGTCAGATACATAGATACAATTCTATTACCCCCATCCATAC
TCTAGAACTAGTGGATCCGCGATGTCAGATTGGAAAGTGGACCCAGATACCCGCAGGCGTCTTTTGCAAT
TGCAAAAGATTGGTGCAAATAAGAAATGTATGGATTGTGGTGCGCCAAATCCACAATGGGCCACGCCTAA
GTTTGGAGCTTTCATTTGCCTTGAATGTGCCGGTATCCATAAGGGGCTTGGTGTGCATATATCTTTTGTA
AGATCTATCACTATGGATCAGTTTAAACCGGAGGAACTTCTTCGTATGGAAAAAGGTGGTAACGAACCTT
TGACTGAATGGTTCAAGTCGCATAATATTGACCTGAGTTTACCACAAAAAGTGAAATACGATAACCCCGT
CGCAGAGGATTATAAAGAAAAGTTAACATGTCTTTGCGAAGATAGAGTATTTGAAGAGCGTGAGCATTTG
GATTTTGATGCTTCCAAGTTATCAGCAACCTCTCAAACCGCTGCATCCGCTACGCCTGGTGTTGCTCAAA
GTCGAGAAGGGACACCACTGGAGAACCGTCGATCTGCAACACCAGCAAACTCTAGTAATGGTGCCAATTT
TCAAAAGGAGAAGAACGAAGCTTATTTTGCTGAGCTGGGCAAGAAGAACCAATCTAGACCAGATCATTTG
CCCCCTTCTCAAGGTGGTAAATATCAGGGCTTTGGAAGTACACCCGCAAAACCTCCACAAGAACGGTCTG
CAGGGTCCAGCAATACTTTGAGCCTGGAAAATTTTCAAGCTGATCCTTTGGGAACAGACAGCAGAGGATG
GGGCCTCTTCTCCAGCGCTGTAACCAAATCGTTCGAGGACGTAAACGAAACGGTTATTAAGCCTCACGTC
CAGCAATGGCAATCCGGAGAGTTGTCAGAAGAAACGAAGAGAGCAGCTGCCCAGTTTGGCCAAAAGTTTC
AAGAAACGAGTAGTTATGGATTCCAAGCATTTAGTAACTTCACTAAAAATTTCAATGGTAATGCAGAGGA
TAGCTCTACAGCAGGGAATACAACCCATACAGAATATCAAAAGATTGATAATAACGATAAGAAGAATGAA
CAGGACGAGGACAAATGGGACGATTTCTAATCCCCCCGGGCTGCAGGAATTCGATATCAAGCTTATCGAT
ACCGTCGACCTCGAGTCATGTAATTAGTTATGTCACGCTTACATTCACGCCCTCCCCCCACATCCGCTCT
AACCGAAAAGGAAGGAGTTAGACAACCTGAAGTCTAGGTCCCTATTTATTTTTTTATAGTTATGTTAGTA
TTAAGAACGTTATTTATATTTCAAATTTTTCTTTTTTTTCTGTACAGACGCGTGTACGCATGTAACATTA
TACTGAAAACCTTGCTTGAGAAGGTTTTGGGACGCTCGAAGGCTTTAATTTGCGGCCGGTACCCAATTCG
CCCTATAGTGAGTCGTATTACGCGCGCTCACTGGCCGTCGTTTTACAACGTCGTGACTGGGAAAACCCTG
GCGTTACCCAACTTAATCGCCTTGCAGCACATCCCCCTTTCGCCAGCTGGCGTAATAGCGAAGAGGCCCG
CACCGATCGCCCTTCCCAACAGTTGCGCAGCCTGAATGGCGAATGG
[124 nt withheld, positions 1937-2060]
C
[91 nt withheld, positions 2062-2152]
A
[49 nt withheld, positions 2154-2202]
CCTTTGACGTTGGAGTCCACGTTCTTT
[37 nt withheld, positions 2230-2266]
ACCCTATCTCGGTCTATTCTTTTGATTTATAAGGGATTTTGCCGATTTCGGCCTATTGGTTAAAAAATGA
GCTGATTTAACAAAAATTTAACGCGAATTTTAACAAAATATTAACGCTTACAATTTCCTGATGCGGTATT
TTCTCCTTACGCATCTGTGCGGTATTTCACACCGCATATCGACCGGTCGAGGAGAACTTCTAGTATATCT
ACATACCTAATATTATTGCCTTATTAAAAATGGAATCCCAACAATTACATCAAAATCCACATTCTCTTCA
AAATCAATTGTCCTGTACTTCCTTGTTCATGTGTGTTCAAAAACGTTATATTTATAGGATAATTATACTC
TATTTCTCAACAAGTAATTGGTTGTTTGGCCGAGCGGTCTAAGGCGCCTGATTCAAGAAATATCTTGACC
GCAGTTAACTGTGGGAATACTCAGGTATCGTAAGATGCAAGAGTTCGAATCTCTTAGCAACCATTATTTT
TTTCCTCAACATAACGAGAACACACAGGGGCGCTATCGCACAGAATCAAATTCGATGACTGGAAATTTTT
TGTTAATTTCAGAGGTCGCCTGACGCATATACCTTTTTCAACTGAAAAATTGGGAGAAAAAGGAAAGGTG
AGAGCGCCGGAACCGGCTTTTCATATAGAATAGAGAAGCGTTCATGACTAAATGCTTGCATCACAATACT
TGAAGTTGACAATATTATTTAAGGACCTATTGTTTTTTCCAATAGGTGGTTAGCAATCGTCTTACTTTCT
AACTTTTCTTACCTTTTACATTTCAGCAATATATATATATATATTTCAAGGATATACCATTCTAATGTCT
GCCCCTAAGAAGATCGTCGTTTTGCCAGGTGACCACGTTGGTCAAGAAATCACAGCCGAAGCCATTAAGG
TTCTTAAAGCTATTTCTGATGTTCGTTCCAATGTCAAGTTCGATTTCGAAAATCATTTAATTGGTGGTGC
TGCTATCGATGCTACAGGTGTTCCACTTCCAGATGAGGCGCTGGAAGCCTCCAAGAAGGCTGATGCCGTT
TTGTTAGGTGCTGTGGGTGGTCCTAAATGGGGTACCGGTAGTGTTAGACCTGAACAAGGTTTACTAAAAA
TCCGTAAAGAACTTCAATTGTACGCCAACTTAAGACCATGTAACTTTGCATCCGACTCTCTTTTAGACTT
ATCTCCAATCAAGCCACAATTTGCTAAAGGTACTGACTTCGTTGTTGTCAGAGAATTAGTGGGAGGTATT
TACTTTGGTAAGAGAAAGGAAGACGATGGTGATGGTGTCGCTTGGGATAGTGAACAATACACCGTTCCAG
AAGTGCAAAGAATCACAAGAATGGCCGCTTTCATGGCCCTACAACATGAGCCACCATTGCCTATTTGGTC
CTTGGATAAAGCTAATGTTTTGGCCTCTTCAAGATTATGGAGAAAAACTGTGGAGGAAACCATCAAGAAC
GAATTCCCTACATTGAAGGTTCAACATCAATTGATTGATTCTGCCGCCATGATCCTAGTTAAGAACCCAA
CCCACCTAAATGGTATTATAATCACCAGCAACATGTTTGGTGATATCATCTCCGATGAAGCCTCCGTTAT
CCCAGGTTCCTTGGGTTTGTTGCCATCTGCGTCCTTGGCCTCTTTGCCAGACAAGAACACCGCATTTGGT
TTGTACGAACCATGCCACGGTTCTGCTCCAGATTTGCCAAAGAATAAGGTCAACCCTATCGCCACTATCT
TGTCTGCTGCAATGATGTTGAAATTGTCATTGAACTTGCCTGAAGAAGGTAAGGCCATTGAAGATGCAGT
TAAAAAGGTTTTGGATGCAGGTATCAGAACTGGTGATTTAGGTGGTTCCAACAGTACCACCGAAGTCGGT
GATGCTGTCGCCGAAGAAGTTAAGAAAATCCTTGCTTAAAAAGATTCTCTTTTTTTATGATATTTGTACA
TAAACTTTATAAATGAAATTCATAATAGAAACGACACGAAATTACAAAATGGAATATGTTCATAGGGTAG
ACGAAACTATATACGCAATCTACATACATTTATCAAGAAGGAGAAAAAGGAGGATGTAAAGGAATACAGG
TAAGCAAATTGATACTAATGGCTCAACGTGATAAGGAAAAAGAATTGCACTTTAACATTAATATTGACAA
GGAGGAGGGCACCACACAAAAAGTTAGGTGTAACAGAAAATCATGAAACTATGATTCCTAATTTATATAT
TGGAGGATTTTCTCTAAAAAAAAAAAAATACAACAAATAAAAAACACTCAATGACCTGACCATTTGATGG
AGTTTAAGTCAATACCTTCTTGAACCATTTCCCATAATGGTGAAAGTTCCCTCAAGAATTTTACTCTGTC
AGAAACGGCCTTAACGACGTAGTCGATATGGTGCACTCTCAGTACAATCTGCTCTGATGCCGCATAGTTA
AGCCAGCCCCGACACCCGCCAACACCCGCTGACGCGCCCTGACGGGCTTGTCTGCTCCCGGCATCCGCTT
ACAGACAAGCTGTGACCGTCTCCGGGAGCTGCATGTGTCAGAGGTTTTCACCGTCATCACCGAAACGCGC
GAGACGAAAGGGCCTCGTGATACGCCTATTTTTATAGGTTAATGTCATGATAATAATGGTTTCTTAGGAC
GGATCGCTTGCCTGTAACTTACACGCGCCTCGTATCTTTTAATGATGGAATAATTTGGGAATTTACTCTG
TGTTTATTTATTTTTATGTTTTGTATTTGGATTTTAGAAAGTAAATAAAGAAGGTAGAAGAGTTACGGAA
TGAAGAAAAAAAAATAAACAAAGGTTTAAAAAATTTCAACAAAAAGCGTACTTTACATATATATTTATTA
GACAAGAAAAGCAGATTAAATAGATATACATTCGATTAACGATAAGTAAAATGTAAAATCACAGGATTTT
CGTGTGTGGTCTTCTACACAGACAAGATGAAACAATTCGGCATTAATACCTGAGAGCAGGAAGAGCAAGA
TAAAAGGTAGTATTTGTTGGCGATCCCCCTAGAGTCTTTTACATCTTCGGAAAACAAAAACTATTTTTTC
TTTAATTTCTTTTTTTACTTTCTATTTTTAATTTATATATTTATATTAAAAAATTTAAATTATAATTATT
TTTATAGCACGTGATGAAAAGGACCCAGGTGGCACTTTTCGGGGAAATGTGCGCGGAACCCCTATTTGTT
TATTTTTCTAAATACATTCAAATATGTATCCGCTCATGAGACAATAACCCTGATAAATGCTTCAATAATA
TTGAAAAAGGAAGAGTATGAGTATTCAACATTTCCGTGTCGCCCTTATTCCCTTTTTTGCGGCATTTTGC
CTTCCTGTTTTTGCTCACCCAGAAACGCTGGTGAAAGTAAAAGATGCTGAAGATCAGTTGGGTGCACGAG
TGGGTTACATCGAACTGGATCTCAACAGCGGTAAGATCCTTGAGAGTTTTCGCCCCGAAGAACGTTTTCC
AATGATGAGCACTTTTAAAGTTCTGCTATGTGGCGCGGTATTATCCCGTATTGACGCCGGGCAAGAGCAA
CTCGGTCGCCGCATACACTATTCTCAGAATGACTTGGTTGAGTACTCACCAGTCACAGAAAAGCATCTTA
CGGATGGCATGACAGTAAGAGAATTATGCAGTGCTGCCATAACCATGAGTGATAACACTGCGGCCAACTT
ACTTCTGACAACGATCGGAGGACCGAAGGAGCTAACCGCTTTTTTGCACAACATGGGGGATCATGTAACT
CGCCTTGATCGTTGGGAACCGGAGCTGAATGAAGCCATACCAAACGACGAGCGTGACACCACGATGCCTG
TAGCAATGGCAACAACGTTGCGCAAACTATTAACTGGCGAACTACTTACTCTAGCTTCCCGGCAACAATT
AATAGACTGGATGGAGGCGGATAAAGTTGCAGGACCACTTCTGCGCTCGGCCCTTCCGGCTGGCTGGTTT
ATTGCTGATAAATCTGGAGCCGGTGAGCGTGGGTCTCGCGGTATCATTGCAGCACTGGGGCCAGATGGTA
AGCCCTCCCGTATCGTAGTTATCTACACGACGGGGAGTCAGGCAACTATGGATGAACGAAATAGACAGAT
CGCTGAGATAGGTGCCTCACTGATTAAGCATTGGTAACTGTCAGACCAAGTTTACTCATATATACTTTAG
ATTGATTTAAAACTTCATTTTTAATTTAAAAGGATCTAGGTGAAGATCCTTTTTGATAATCTCATGACCA
AAATCCCTTAACGTGAGTTTTCGTTCCACTGAGCGTCAGACCCCGTAGAAAAGATCAAAGGATCTTCTTG
AGATCCTTTTTTTCTGCGCGTAATCTGCTGCTTGCAAACAAAAAAACCACCGCTACCAGCGGTGGTTTGT
TTGCCGGATCAAGAGCTACCAACTCTTTTTCCGAAGGTAACTGGCTTCAGCAGAGCGCAGATACCAAATA
CTGTTCTTCTAGTGTAGCCGTAGTTAGGCCACCACTTCAAGAACTCTGTAGCACCGCCTACATACCTCGC
TCTGCTAATCCTGTTACCAGTGGCTGCTGCCAGTGGCGATAAGTCGTGTCTTACCGGGTTGGACTCAAGA
CGATAGTTACCGGATAAGGCGCAGCGGTCGGGCTGAACGGGGGGTTCGTGCACACAGCCCAGCTTGGAGC
GAACGACCTACACCGAACTGAGATACCTACAGCGTGAGCTATGAGAAAGCGCCACGCTTCCCGAAGGGAG
AAAGGCGGACAGGTATCCGGTAAGCGGCAGGGTCGGAACAGGAGAGCGCACGAGGGAGCTTCCAGGGGGA
AACGCCTGGTATCTTTATAGTCCTGTCGGGTTTCGCCACCTCTGACTTGAGCGTCGATTTTTGTGATGCT
CGTCAGGGGGGCGGAGCCTATGGAAAAACGCCAGCAACGCGGCCTTTTTACGGTTCCTGGCCTTTTGCTG
GCCTTTTGCTCACATGTTCTTTCCTGCGTTATCCCCTGATTCTGTGGATAACCGTATTACCGCCTTTGAG
TGAGCTGATACCGCTCGCCGCAGCCGAACGACCGAGCGCAGCGAGTCAGTGAGCGAGGAAGCGGAAGAGC
GCCCAATACGCAAACCGCCTCTCCCCGCGCGTTGGCCGATTCATTAATGCAGCTGGCACGACAGGTTTCC
CGACTGGAAAGCGGGCAGTGAGCGCAACGCAATTAATGTGAGTTAGCTCACTCATTAGGCACCCCAGGCT
TTACACTTTATGCTTCCGGCTCGTATGTTGTGTGGAATTGTGAGCGGATAACAATTTCACACAGGAAACA
GCTATGACCATGATTACGCCAAGCGCGCAATTAACCCTCACTAAAGGGAACAAAAGCTGGAGCTCCGGAT
GCAAGGGTTCGAATCCCTTAGCTCTCA
Features (pLannotate 1.2.2; 24 found; start..end, strand, type, name):
      1..350     +  promoter       MET17 promoter: S. cerevisiae MET17; expression is repressed by methionine; MET15; MET25
    350..368     +  misc_feature   MCS (fragment): pBluescript multiple cloning site
    372..1427    +  CDS            GCS1: GCS1_YEAST - Experimental evidence at protein level: Swiss-Prot protein existence level 1. GTPase-activating protein (GAP) for ARF1 and ARF2. Involved in intracellular vesicular transport. Required for transport from the trans-Golgi network. Implicated in the regulation of retrograde transport from the Golgi to the ER and in actin cytoskeletal organization. May be involved in the maintenance of mitochondrial morphology, possibly through organizing the actin cytoskeleton in Saccharomyces. From Saccharomyces cerevisiae (strain ATCC 204508 / S288c) (Baker's yeast).
   1433..1485    +  misc_feature   MCS (fragment): pBluescript multiple cloning site
   1486..1733    +  terminator     CYC1 terminator: S. cerevisiae CYC1; transcription terminator for CYC1
   1752..1770    -  promoter       T7 promoter: promoter for bacteriophage T7 RNA polymerase
   1778..1933    +  CDS            lacZα (fragment): LacZα fragment of β-galactosidase; lacZ fragment
   1937..2365    +  rep_origin     f1 ori (sequence partly withheld): f1 bacteriophage origin of replication; arrow indicates direction of (+) strand synthesis
   2393..2445    -  misc_feature   bom (fragment): basis of mobility region from pBR322
   2476..2553    +  CDS            YO192_YEAST (fragment): Experimental evidence at protein level: Swiss-Prot protein existence level 1. From Saccharomyces cerevisiae (strain ATCC 204508 / S288c) (Baker's yeast).
   2693..3100    +  promoter       LEU2 promoter: S. cerevisiae LEU2
   3101..4195    +  CDS            LEU2: 3-isopropylmalate dehydrogenase, required for leucine biosynthesis; S. cerevisiae LEU2; yeast auxotrophic marker
   4557..4673    -  CDS            NFS1 (fragment): NFS1_YEAST - Also known as SPL1 From Saccharomyces cerevisiae (strain ATCC 204508 / S288c) (Baker's yeast).
   4672..4722    -  misc_feature   bom (fragment): basis of mobility region from pBR322
   4824..4859    -  CDS            rop (fragment): Rop protein, which maintains plasmids at low copy number; rop
   4928..5431    -  misc_feature   CEN/ARS: S. cerevisiae CEN6 centromere fused to an autonomously replicating sequence
   5468..5572    +  promoter       AmpR promoter: bla
   5573..6433    +  CDS            AmpR: β-lactamase; bla; confers resistance to ampicillin, carbenicillin, and related antibiotics
   6604..7192    +  rep_origin     ori: high-copy-number ColE1/pMB1/pBR322/pUC origin of replication
   7375..7467    +  CDS            lacI (fragment): lac repressor; lacI; The lac repressor binds to the lac operator to inhibit transcription in E. coli. This inhibition can be relieved by adding lactose or isopropyl-β-D-thiogalactopyranoside (IPTG).
   7480..7501    +  protein_bind   CAP binding site: CAP binding activates transcription in the presence of cAMP. E. coli catabolite activator protein
   7516..7546    +  promoter       lac promoter: promoter for the E. coli lac operon
   7554..7570    +  protein_bind   lac operator: The lac repressor binds to the lac operator to inhibit transcription in E. coli. This inhibition can be relieved by adding lactose or isopropyl-β-D-thiogalactopyranoside (IPTG). lac repressor encoded by lacI
   7615..7633    +  promoter       T3 promoter: promoter for bacteriophage T3 RNA polymerase
