[The description below was written by a language model from this plasmid's Addgene catalogue record and pLannotate feature annotations shown in this document.]
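Description:
p415 Gcs1 R54K L246D is a yeast–E. coli shuttle vector for expressing a mutant form of the Saccharomyces cerevisiae ARF GTPase-activating protein Gcs1 (YDL226C) in budding yeast. It is built on the p415 Met25 backbone, a centromeric plasmid of about 7.7 kb. In yeast, a CEN6/ARS element provides replication and stable segregation, typically at low copy number, and the LEU2 gene under its own promoter allows selection by complementing leucine auxotrophy. In bacteria, the plasmid replicates from a high-copy ColE1/pUC-type origin and is selected with ampicillin through the β-lactamase gene. The backbone also retains pBluescript-derived elements: an f1 origin, lacZα and lac promoter/operator remnants, and T3 and T7 promoters flanking the expression cassette.

The roughly 1.06 kb Gcs1 coding sequence was cloned between BamHI and XmaI sites in the polylinker. It sits downstream of the MET25 (MET17) promoter, which is repressed by methionine, so expression can be adjusted through the methionine content of the medium. The CYC1 terminator follows the coding sequence. No epitope tag or reporter is annotated. The insert carries two substitutions, R54K and L246D, and the record places the latter in the ALPS motif. The record does not state the functional consequence of R54K, although Gcs1 is annotated as a GAP for Arf1 and Arf2 that acts in Golgi-related vesicular transport. According to the associated publication, the construct comes from a study dissecting ArfGAP function in the yeast COPI coat, where such mutants would be expressed from a plasmid to test which Gcs1 activities are required.
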