Addgene plasmid #112648: p415 Gcs1 R54K L246D
Purpose: Expression S.cerevisiae
Depositing lab: Blanche Schwappach. Depositing organization: Universitaetsmedizin Goettingen. Publication: Dissection of GTPase-activating proteins reveals functional asymmetry in the COPI coat of budding yeast. Arakel EC, Huranova M, Estrada AF, Rau EM, Spang A, Schwappach B. J Cell Sci. 2019 Aug 29;132(16). pii: jcs.232124. doi: 10.1242/jcs.232124. PubMed 31331965.
Backbone
  Vector backbone: P415 Met25
  Vector type: Yeast Expression
  Selectable markers: LEU2
Growth in bacteria
  Bacterial resistance: Ampicillin, 100 μg/mL
  Growth temperature: 37°C
  Growth strain: DH5alpha
  Copy number: Unknown
Gene/Insert
  Gene/Insert name: Gcs1 R54K L246D (alt name: YDL226C)
  Species: S. cerevisiae (budding yeast)
  Insert size (bp): 1059
  Mutation: R54K & L246D (in ALPS motif)
  Promoter: Met25
  Cloning method: Restriction Enzyme; 5′ cloning site BamH1 (not destroyed); 3′ cloning site Xma1 (not destroyed)
  Sequencing primers: 5′ GGCACCTTGTCCAATTGAACACGCTCGATG; 3′ TTTTCAGTATAATGTTACATGCGTACACGC
Terms and licenses: Academic/Nonprofit Terms; Industry Terms: Not Available to Industry
How to cite: p415 Gcs1 R54K L246D was a gift from Blanche Schwappach (Addgene plasmid # 112648 ; http://n2t.net/addgene:112648 ; RRID:Addgene_112648)
